>Addgene plasmid #198839 | pGL3-MTS-ATP6-W68-R17-G1333N-UGI-Puro | addgene full sequence | sequence record 391796 | Addgene NGS Result
ACGCGTTGACATTGATTATTGACTAGTTATTAATAGTAATCAATTACGGGGTCATTAGTTCATAGCCCAT
ATATGGAGTTCCGCGTTACATAACTTACGGTAAATGGCCCGCCTGGCTGACCGCCCAACGACCCCCGCCC
ATTGACGTCAATAATGACGTATGTTCCCATAGTAACGCCAATAGGGACTTTCCATTGACGTCAATGGGTG
GAGTATTTACGGTAAACTGCCCACTTGGCAGTACATCAAGTGTATCATATGCCAAGTACGCCCCCTATTG
ACGTCAATGACGGTAAATGGCCCGCCTGGCATTATGCCCAGTACATGACCTTATGGGACTTTCCTACTTG
GCAGTACATCTACGTATTAGTCATCGCTATTACCATGGTGATGCGGTTTTGGCAGTACATCAATGGGCGT
GGATAGCGGTTTGACTCACGGGGATTTCCAAGTCTCCACCCCATTGACGTCAATGGGAGTTTGTTTTGGC
ACCAAAATCAACGGGACTTTCCAAAATGTCGTAACAACTCCGCCCCATTGACGCAAATGGGCGGTAGGCG
TGTACGGTGGGAGGTCTATATAAGCAGAGCTCTCTGGCTAACTAGAGAACCCACTGCTTACTGGCTTATC
GAAATTAATACGACTCACTATAGGGAGACAAGCTGGCTAGACCATGTTGGGGTTTGTGGGTCGGGTGGCC
GCTGCTCCGGCCTCCGGGGCCTTGCGGAGACTCACCCCTTCAGCGTCGCTGCCCCCAGCTCAGCTCTTAC
TGCGGGCCGCTCCGACGGCGGTCCATCCTGTCAGGGACTATGCGGCGCAAACATCTGAGAGCGGCGGAGG
CGGGAGCCCCGGCGCGGCCGCTGACTACAAGGATGACGACGATAAAGGTAGCGTGGATCTACGCACGCTC
GGCTACAGCCAGCAGCAACAGGAGAAGATCAAACCGAAGGTTCGTTCGACAGTGGCGCAGCACCACGAGG
CACTGGTCGGCCATGGGTTTACACACGCGCACATCGTTGCGCTCAGCCAACACCCGGCAGCGTTAGGGAC
CGTCGCTGTCAAGTATCAGGACATGATCGCAGCGTTGCCAGAGGCGACACACGAAGCGATCGTTGGCGTC
GGCAAACAGTGGTCCGGCGCACGCGCTCTGGAGGCCTTGCTCACGGTGGCGGGAGAGTTGAGAGGTCCAC
CGTTACAGTTGGACACAGGCCAACTTCTCAAGATTGCAAAACGTGGCGGCGTGACCGCAGTGGAGGCAGT
GCATGCATGGCGCAATGCACTGACGGGTGCCCCCCTGAACCTGACCCCGGAGCAGGTGGTGGCCATCGCT
AGTAATGGGGGTGGCAAACAGGCTCTTGAGACTGTTCAGCGCCTTCTACCAGTTCTCTGTCAAGCCCACG
GCCTGACGCCCGAGCAAGTTGTAGCGATTGCTAGTAATATTGGTGGCAAACAGGCTCTTGAGACGGTTCA
GCGCCTCCTTCCAGTTCTCTGTCAAGCCCACGGACTCACCCCAGATCAGGTTGTAGCGATTGCTAGTAAC
AATGGTGGCAAACAGGCTCTTGAAACCGTACAGCGCCTACTGCCAGTTCTCTGTCAAGCCCACGGTCTGA
CTCCGGAGCAAGTTGTAGCGATTGCTAGTAACAATGGTGGCAAACAGGCTCTTGAAACCGTACAGCGCCT
ACTGCCAGTTCTCTGTCAAGCCCACGGTCTGACTCCGGAGCAAGTGGTAGCGATTGCTAGTAACAATGGT
GGCAAACAGGCTCTTGAAACCGTACAGCGCCTACTGCCAGTTCTCTGTCAAGCCCACGGTCTGACTCCGG
AGCAAGTTGTAGCGATTGCTAGTAATATTGGTGGCAAACAGGCTCTTGAGACGGTTCAGCGCCTCCTTCC
AGTTCTCTGTCAAGCCCACGGACTCACCCCAGATCAAGTTGTAGCGATTGCTAGTAATGGGGGTGGCAAA
CAGGCTCTTGAGACTGTTCAGCGCCTTCTACCAGTTCTCTGTCAAGCCCACGGCCTGACGCCCGAGCAAG
TTGTAGCGATTGCTAGTAATATTGGTGGCAAACAGGCTCTTGAGACGGTTCAGCGCCTCCTTCCAGTTCT
CTGTCAAGCCCACGGACTCACCCCAGATCAAGTTGTAGCAATTGCTAGTCATGACGGTGGCAAACAGGCT
CTTGAAACCGTCCAACGCCTTCTACCAGTTCTCTGTCAAGCCCACGGACTAACCCCAGCGCAAGTTGTAG
CGATTGCTAGTAATATTGGTGGCAAACAGGCTCTTGAGACGGTTCAGCGCCTCCTTCCAGTTCTCTGTCA
AGCCCACGGACTCACCCCAGATCAAGTTGTAGCGATTGCTAGTAATATTGGTGGCAAACAGGCTCTTGAG
ACGGTTCAGCGCCTCCTTCCAGTTCTCTGTCAAGCCCACGGACTCACCCCAGATCAAGTTGTAGCGATTG
CTAGTAATGGGGGTGGCAAACAGGCTCTTGAGACTGTTCAGCGCCTTCTACCAGTTCTCTGTCAAGCCCA
CGGCCTGACGCCCGAGCAAGTTGTAGCGATAGCCAGTAATGGGGGTGGCAAACAGGCTCTTGAGACTGTT
CAGCGCCTTCTACCAGTTCTCTGTCAAGCCCACGGCCTGACGCCCGAGCAAGTTGTAGCGATTGCTAGTA
ATATTGGTGGCAAACAGGCTCTTGAGACGGTTCAGCGCCTCCTTCCAGTTCTCTGTCAAGCCCACGGACT
CACCCCAGATCAAGTTGTAGCGATTGCAAGTAATGGGGGCGGCAGGCCGGCGCTGGAGAGCATTGTTGCC
CAGTTATCTCGCCCTGATCCGGCGTTGGCCGCGTTGACCAACGACCACCTCGTCGCCTTGGCCTGCCTCG
GCGGACGTCCTGCGCTGGATGCAGTGAAAAAGGGATTGGGAGGCTCCGGCTCCTACGCCCTGGGCCCATA
TCAGATCTCTGCCCCACAGCTGCCAGCATACAACGGACAGACCGTGGGCACATTCTACTATGTGAATGAC
GCCGGCGGCCTGGAGTCTAAGGTGTTTAGCTCCGGCGGCTCTGGAGGCAGCACCAACCTGTCTGACATCA
TCGAGAAGGAGACAGGCAAGCAGCTGGTCATCCAGGAGAGCATCCTGATGCTGCCCGAAGAAGTCGAAGA
AGTGATCGGAAACAAGCCTGAGAGCGATATCCTGGTCCATACCGCCTACGACGAGAGTACCGACGAAAAT
GTGATGCTGCTGACATCCGACGCCCCAGAGTATAAGCCCTGGGCTCTGGTCATCCAGGATTCCAACGGAG
AGAACAAAATCAAAATGCTGTAATCTAGAGGGCCCGTTTAAACCCGCTGATCAGCCTCGACTGTGCCTTC
TAGTTGCCAGCCATCTGTTGTTTGCCCCTCCCCCGTGCCTTCCTTGACCCTGGAAGGTGCCACTCCCACT
GTCCTTTCCTAATAAAATGAGGAAATTGCATCGCATTGTCTGAGTAGGTGTCATTCTATTCTGGGGGGTG
GGGTGGGGCAGGACAGCAAGGGGGAGGATTGGGAAGACAATAGCAGGCATGCTGGGGATGCGGTGGGCTC
TATGGCTCGAGGGGGTTGGGGTTGCGCCTTTTCCAAGGCAGCCCTGGGTTTGCGCAGGGACGCGGCTGCT
CTGGGCGTGGTTCCGGGAAACGCAGCGGCGCCGACCCTGGGACTCGCACATTCTTCACGTCCGTTCGCAG
CGTCACCCGGATCTTCGCCGCTACCCTTGTGGGCCCCCCGGCGACGCTTCCTGCTCCGCCCCTAAGTCGG
GAAGGTTCCTTGCGGTTCGCGGCGTGCCGGACGTGACAAACGGAAGCCGCACGTCTCACTAGTACCCTCG
CAGACGGACAGCGCCAGGGAGCAATGGCAGCGCGCCGACCGCGATGGGCTGTGGCCAATAGCGGCTGCTC
AGCAGGGCGCGCCGAGAGCAGCGGCCGGGAAGGGGCGGTGCGGGAGGCGGGGTGTGGGGCGGTAGTGTGG
GCCCTGTTCCTGCCCGCGCGGTGTTCCGCATTCTGCAAGCCTCCGGAGCGCACGTCGGCAGTCGGCTCCC
TCGTTGACCGAATCACCGACCTCTCTCCCCAGGGGGATCCACCGGAGCTTACCATGACCGAGTACAAGCC
CACGGTGCGCCTCGCCACCCGCGACGACGTCCCCAGGGCCGTACGCACCCTCGCCGCCGCGTTCGCCGAC
TACCCCGCCACGCGCCACACCGTCGATCCGGACCGCCACATCGAGCGGGTCACCGAGCTGCAAGAACTCT
TCCTCACGCGCGTCGGGCTCGACATCGGCAAGGTGTGGGTCGCGGACGACGGCGCCGCGGTGGCGGTCTG
GACCACGCCGGAGAGCGTCGAAGCGGGGGCGGTGTTCGCCGAGATCGGCCCGCGCATGGCCGAGTTGAGC
GGTTCCCGGCTGGCCGCGCAGCAACAGATGGAAGGCCTCCTGGCGCCGCACCGGCCCAAGGAGCCCGCGT
GGTTCCTGGCCACCGTCGGCGTCTCGCCCGACCACCAGGGCAAGGGTCTGGGCAGCGCCGTCGTGCTCCC
CGGAGTGGAGGCGGCCGAGCGCGCCGGGGTGCCCGCCTTCCTGGAAACCTCCGCGCCCCGCAACCTCCCC
TTCTACGAGCGGCTCGGCTTCACCGTCACCGCCGACGTCGAGGTGCCCGAAGGACCGCGCACCTGGTGCA
TGACCCGCAAGCCCGGTGCCTGACGCCCGCCCCACGACCCGCAGCGCCCGACCGAAAGGAGCGCACGACC
CCATGCATCGGTACCTTTAAGACCAATGACTTACAAGGCAGCTGTAGATCTTAGCCACTTTCTAGAGTCG
GGGCGGCCGGCCGCTTCGAGCAGACATGATAAGATACATTGATGAGTTTGGACAAACCACAACTAGAATG
CAGTGAAAAAAATGCTTTATTTGTGAAATTTGTGATGCTATTGCTTTATTTGTAACCATTATAAGCTGCA
ATAAACAAGTTAACAACAACAATTGCATTCATTTTATGTTTCAGGTTCAGGGGGAGGTGTGGGAGGTTTT
TTAAAGCAAGTAAAACCTCTACAAATGTGGTAAAATCGATAAGGATCCGTCGACCGATGCCCTTGAGAGC
CTTCAACCCAGTCAGCTCCTTCCGGTGGGCGCGGGGCATGACTATCGTCGCCGCACTTATGACTGTCTTC
TTTATCATGCAACTCGTAGGACAGGTGCCGGCAGCGCTCTTCCGCTTCCTCGCTCACTGACTCGCTGCGC
TCGGTCGTTCGGCTGCGGCGAGCGGTATCAGCTCACTCAAAGGCGGTAATACGGTTATCCACAGAATCAG
GGGATAACGCAGGAAAGAACATGTGAGCAAAAGGCCAGCAAAAGGCCAGGAACCGTAAAAAGGCCGCGTT
GCTGGCGTTTTTCCATAGGCTCCGCCCCCCTGACGAGCATCACAAAAATCGACGCTCAAGTCAGAGGTGG
CGAAACCCGACAGGACTATAAAGATACCAGGCGTTTCCCCCTGGAAGCTCCCTCGTGCGCTCTCCTGTTC
CGACCCTGCCGCTTACCGGATACCTGTCCGCCTTTCTCCCTTCGGGAAGCGTGGCGCTTTCTCATAGCTC
ACGCTGTAGGTATCTCAGTTCGGTGTAGGTCGTTCGCTCCAAGCTGGGCTGTGTGCACGAACCCCCCGTT
CAGCCCGACCGCTGCGCCTTATCCGGTAACTATCGTCTTGAGTCCAACCCGGTAAGACACGACTTATCGC
CACTGGCAGCAGCCACTGGTAACAGGATTAGCAGAGCGAGGTATGTAGGCGGTGCTACAGAGTTCTTGAA
GTGGTGGCCTAACTACGGCTACACTAGAAGAACAGTATTTGGTATCTGCGCTCTGCTGAAGCCAGTTACC
TTCGGAAAAAGAGTTGGTAGCTCTTGATCCGGCAAACAAACCACCGCTGGTAGCGGTGGTTTTTTTGTTT
GCAAGCAGCAGATTACGCGCAGAAAAAAAGGATCTCAAGAAGATCCTTTGATCTTTTCTACGGGGTCTGA
CGCTCAGTGGAACGAAAACTCACGTTAAGGGATTTTGGTCATGAGATTATCAAAAAGGATCTTCACCTAG
ATCCTTTTAAATTAAAAATGAAGTTTTAAATCAATCTAAAGTATATATGAGTAAACTTGGTCTGACAGTT
ACCAATGCTTAATCAGTGAGGCACCTATCTCAGCGATCTGTCTATTTCGTTCATCCATAGTTGCCTGACT
CCCCGTCGTGTAGATAACTACGATACGGGAGGGCTTACCATCTGGCCCCAGTGCTGCAATGATACCGCGG
GACCCACGCTCACCGGCTCCAGATTTATCAGCAATAAACCAGCCAGCCGGAAGGGCCGAGCGCAGAAGTG
GTCCTGCAACTTTATCCGCCTCCATCCAGTCTATTAATTGTTGCCGGGAAGCTAGAGTAAGTAGTTCGCC
AGTTAATAGTTTGCGCAACGTTGTTGCCATTGCTACAGGCATCGTGGTGTCACGCTCGTCGTTTGGTATG
GCTTCATTCAGCTCCGGTTCCCAACGATCAAGGCGAGTTACATGATCCCCCATGTTGTGCAAAAAAGCGG
TTAGCTCCTTCGGTCCTCCGATCGTTGTCAGAAGTAAGTTGGCCGCAGTGTTATCACTCATGGTTATGGC
AGCACTGCATAATTCTCTTACTGTCATGCCATCCGTAAGATGCTTTTCTGTGACTGGTGAGTACTCAACC
AAGTCATTCTGAGAATAGTGTATGCGGCGACCGAGTTGCTCTTGCCCGGCGTCAATACGGGATAATACCG
CGCCACATAGCAGAACTTTAAAAGTGCTCATCATTGGAAAACGTTCTTCGGGGCGAAAACTCTCAAGGAT
CTTACCGCTGTTGAGATCCAGTTCGATGTAACCCACTCGTGCACCCAACTGATCTTCAGCATCTTTTACT
TTCACCAGCGTTTCTGGGTGAGCAAAAACAGGAAGGCAAAATGCCGCAAAAAAGGGAATAAGGGCGACAC
GGAAATGTTGAATACTCATACTCTTCCTTTTTCAATATTATTGAAGCATTTATCAGGGTTATTGTCTCAT
GAGCGGATACATATTTGAATGTATTTAGAAAAATAAACAAATAGGGGTTCCGCGCACATTTCCCCGAAAA
GTGCCACCTG
Features (pLannotate 1.2.2; 18 found; start..end, strand, type, name):
      8..387     +  enhancer       CMV enhancer: human cytomegalovirus immediate early enhancer
    388..591     +  promoter       CMV promoter: human cytomegalovirus (CMV) immediate early promoter
    587..620     +  LTR            5' LTR (truncated) (fragment): truncated 5' long terminal repeat (LTR) from HIV-1
    636..654     +  promoter       T7 promoter: promoter for bacteriophage T7 RNA polymerase
    698..1402    +  CDS            avrXa10 (fragment): AVX10_XANOO - Experimental evidence at protein level: Swiss-Prot protein existence level 1. Avirulence protein. Induces the hypersensitive response (HR)in rice plants carrying the resistance gene Xa10. Activity depends on the presence of the core repeat domains; replacement with repeat domains from other proteins (AvrBs3 of X.euvesicatoria (AC P14727) or AvrXa7 of this organism) does not elicit the HR. Probably acts as a transcription factor in its host plant (rice) to induce plant resistance or disease. From Xanthomonas oryzae pv. oryzae.
   2789..2908    +  CDS            avrBs3 (fragment): AVRB3_XANEU - Experimental evidence at protein level: Swiss-Prot protein existence level 1. Avirulence protein. Acts as a transcription factor in C.annuum plants. In susceptible plants lacking the Bs3 resistance gene induces expression of a number of genes, including genes homologous to a family of auxin-induced genes, alpha-expansin genes, pectate lyase, anthocyanidin glucoside rhamnosyl transferase and at least one transcription factor, UPA20. Their expression leads to plant hypertrophy in mesophyll cells, probably mainly mediated by UPA20 (PubMed:17962565). In resistant plants induces the h
   2909..3049    +  CDS            dddA (fragment): DDDA_BURC1 - Experimental evidence at protein level: Swiss-Prot protein existence level 1. Toxic component of a toxin-immunity protein module, which functions as a cellular contact-dependent growth inhibition (CDI) system. CDI modules allow bacteria to communicate with and inhibit the growth of closely related neighboring bacteria in a contact-dependent fashion. Bacteria that have this module inhibit or kill bacteria without it, giving them a growth advantage. Probably specifically inhibited by cognate immunity protein DddI (Probable). The C-terminal 163 residue fragment has double-stranded DN
   3062..3310    +  CDS            UGI: UNGI_BPPB2 - Experimental evidence at protein level: Swiss-Prot protein existence level 1. This protein binds specifically and reversibly to the host uracil-DNA glycosylase, preventing removal of uracil residues from PBS2 DNA by the host uracil-excision repair system. From Bacillus phage PBS2 (Bacteriophage PBS2).
   3351..3575    +  polyA_signal   bGH poly(A) signal: bovine growth hormone polyadenylation signal
   3582..4092    +  promoter       hPGK promoter: human phosphoglycerate kinase 1 promoter
   4114..4713    +  CDS            PuroR (fragment): puromycin N-acetyltransferase; pac from Streptomyces; confers resistance to puromycin
   4756..4824    +  CDS            nef (fragment): NEF_HV1Z2 - Experimental evidence at protein level: Swiss-Prot protein existence level 1. Extracellular Nef protein targets CD4(+) T-lymphocytes for apoptosis by interacting with CXCR4 surface receptors. From Human immunodeficiency virus type 1 group M subtype D (isolate Z2/CDC-Z34) (HIV-1).
   4860..4981    -  polyA_signal   SV40 poly(A) signal: SV40 polyadenylation signal
   5004..5072    -  CDS            large T antigen (fragment): large T antigen from SV40 (simian virus 40)
   5088..5220    +  CDS            TcR (fragment): tetracycline efflux protein; tet; confers resistance to tetracycline
   5400..5988    -  rep_origin     ori: high-copy-number ColE1/pMB1/pBR322/pUC origin of replication
   6159..7019    -  CDS            AmpR: β-lactamase; bla; confers resistance to ampicillin, carbenicillin, and related antibiotics
   7020..7124    -  promoter       AmpR promoter: bla
