[The description below was written by a language model from this plasmid's Addgene catalogue record and pLannotate feature annotations shown in this document.]
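Description:
pGL3-MTS-ATP6-W68-R17-G1333N-UGI-Puro is a mammalian expression plasmid on a pGL3-derived backbone that encodes one half of a DddA-derived cytosine base editor (DdCBE) directed at the rat mitochondrial ATP6 gene. It is propagated in E. coli as a high-copy plasmid through a ColE1/pUC-type origin, with ampicillin selection from the AmpR (β-lactamase) cassette.

The editor is transcribed from the CMV enhancer/promoter (a T7 promoter lies just downstream) and terminated by the bGH polyadenylation signal. The annotated open reading frame begins with Xanthomonas TAL effector sequence (avrXa10 and avrBs3 matches flanking an unannotated stretch that corresponds to the custom RVD repeat array), followed by a fragment of the Burkholderia DddA double-stranded DNA cytidine deaminase and a uracil glycosylase inhibitor (UGI), which protects the deaminated base from excision. The name indicates a mitochondrial targeting sequence at the N terminus and the N-terminal half of DddA split at G1333; the MTS is not separately annotated in the feature table. Because split DddA is inactive alone, this right-side TALE arm (R17) is presumably meant to be co-delivered with a partner left-arm plasmid carrying the complementary half, so that deaminase activity is reconstituted only at the target site. A separate hPGK promoter drives puromycin N-acetyltransferase for selecting transfected cells. Short matches to HIV-1 LTR and nef, SV40 large T antigen and TcR appear to be backbone remnants.

According to the record, the construct is used to convert the Trp68 codon TGA of ATP6 into a TAA stop codon in mitochondrial DNA, ablating the protein in rat C6 cells. The depositor notes that the repetitive RVD array may make the plasmids unsuitable for next-generation sequencing, so that part of the NGS-derived sequence warrants some caution.
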