Addgene plasmid #198839: pGL3-MTS-ATP6-W68-R17-G1333N-UGI-Puro
Purpose: Employ DdCBE-mediated mtDNA editing to ablate mtProtein(ATP6) by swapping Trp codon TGA with stop codon TAA in C6 cells
Depositing lab: Bin Shen. Depositing organization: Nanjing Medical University. Publication: A conditional knockout rat resource of mitochondrial protein-coding genes via a DdCBE-induced premature stop codon. Tan L, Qi X, Kong W, Jin J, Lu D, Zhang X, Wang Y, Wang S, Dong W, Shi X, Chen W, Wang J, Li K, Xie Y, Gao L, Guan F, Gao K, Li C, Wang C, Hu Z, Zhang L, Guo X, Shen B, Ma Y. Sci Adv. 2023 Apr 14;9(15):eadf2695. doi: 10.1126/sciadv.adf2695. Epub 2023 Apr 14. PubMed 37058569.
Backbone
  Vector backbone: pGL3
  Vector type: Mammalian Expression
Growth in bacteria
  Bacterial resistance: Ampicillin, 100 μg/mL
  Growth temperature: 37°C
  Growth strain: DH5alpha
  Copy number: High Copy
Gene/Insert
  Gene/Insert name: ATP6-W68-R17 TALEN
  Species: R. norvegicus (rat)
  Cloning method: Gibson Cloning
Terms and licenses: Academic/Nonprofit Terms; Industry Terms: Not Available to Industry
Depositor comments: These plasmids may not be suitable for sequencing with NGS, because they contain RVD array. In our lab, we perform Sanger sequencing using the following primers: RVD seq Fwd TGACCGCAGTGGAGGCAGTG; RVD seq Rev TTCACTGCATCCAGCGCAGG
How to cite: pGL3-MTS-ATP6-W68-R17-G1333N-UGI-Puro was a gift from Bin Shen (Addgene plasmid # 198839 ; http://n2t.net/addgene:198839 ; RRID:Addgene_198839)
